Addgene plasmid #31959: pTagRFP657-N1
Depositing lab: Vladislav Verkhusha. Depositing organization: Albert Einstein College of Medicine. Publication: Far-red fluorescent protein excitable with red lasers for flow cytometry and superresolution STED nanoscopy. Morozova KS, Piatkevich KD, Gould TJ, Zhang J, Bewersdorf J, Verkhusha VV. Biophys J. 2010 Jul 21;99(2):L13-5. 10.1016/j.bpj.2010.04.025 PubMed 20643047.
Backbone
  Vector backbone: N1
  Backbone manufacturer: Clontech
  Backbone size w/o insert (bp): 3998
  Modifications to backbone: none
  Vector type: Mammalian Expression
  Selectable markers: Neomycin (select with G418)
Growth in bacteria
  Bacterial resistance: Kanamycin, 50 μg/mL
  Growth temperature: 37°C
  Growth strain: DH5alpha
  Copy number: High Copy
Gene/Insert
  Gene/Insert name: TagRFP657
  Insert size (bp): 717
  Cloning method: Restriction Enzyme; 5′ cloning site AgeI (not destroyed); 3′ cloning site NotI (not destroyed)
  Sequencing primers: 5′ ggtaggcgtgtacggtgggag
Terms and licenses: Academic/Nonprofit Terms; Industry Terms: Not Available to Industry
How to cite: pTagRFP657-N1 was a gift from Vladislav Verkhusha (Addgene plasmid # 31959 ; http://n2t.net/addgene:31959 ; RRID:Addgene_31959)
