[The description below was written by a language model from this plasmid's Addgene catalogue record and pLannotate feature annotations shown in this document.]
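Description:
pTagRFP657-N1 is a mammalian expression plasmid built on the Clontech N1 backbone, in which the fluorescent protein position is occupied by TagRFP657, a far-red monomeric fluorescent protein derived from mKate with an emission peak at 657 nm. The coding sequence was inserted between AgeI and NotI sites, both of which remain intact, and the sequenced plasmid is about 4.7 kb. Expression is driven by the human cytomegalovirus immediate early enhancer and promoter and terminated by an SV40 polyadenylation signal. A multiple cloning site lies between the promoter and the fluorescent protein, the arrangement typical of N1-type vectors, so that a gene of interest cloned in frame there yields a fusion carrying TagRFP657 at its C-terminus. Without an added insert, the plasmid simply expresses the free fluorescent protein.

The plasmid replicates in E. coli through a high-copy ColE1/pUC-type origin and also carries an f1 phage origin, which permits single-stranded DNA production. One Tn5 aminoglycoside phosphotransferase gene serves for selection in both hosts. A bacterial bla-type promoter drives it for kanamycin resistance in E. coli, while the adjacent SV40 enhancer/early promoter, together with an HSV TK polyadenylation signal, drives it in mammalian cells for G418 selection of stable transfectants. The short large T antigen, ble and bGH poly(A) fragments in the automated annotation are partial matches, most likely to sequence flanking the functional elements, rather than working parts.

The associated publication presents the protein as excitable with red lasers, and the construct suits far-red labelling or protein tagging in mammalian cells for flow cytometry and superresolution STED nanoscopy.
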