Features (pLannotate 1.2.2; 14 found; start..end, strand, type, name):
     61..364     +  enhancer       CMV enhancer: human cytomegalovirus immediate early enhancer
    365..568     +  promoter       CMV promoter: human cytomegalovirus (CMV) immediate early promoter
    591..671     +  misc_feature   MCS: multiple cloning site
    679..1380    +  CDS            TagRFP657: far-red monomeric fluorescent protein with an emission peak at 657 nm (Morozova et al., 2010) derived from mKate
   1397..1480    +  CDS            large T antigen (fragment): large T antigen from SV40 (simian virus 40)
   1503..1624    +  polyA_signal   SV40 poly(A) signal: SV40 polyadenylation signal
   1658..2086    -  rep_origin     f1 ori (sequence partly withheld): f1 bacteriophage origin of replication; arrow indicates direction of (+) strand synthesis
   2113..2217    +  promoter       AmpR promoter: bla
   2219..2576    +  promoter       SV40 promoter: SV40 enhancer and early promoter
   2611..3405    +  CDS            NeoR/KanR: aminoglycoside phosphotransferase from Tn5; aph(3')-II (or nptII); confers resistance to neomycin, kanamycin, and G418 (Geneticin®)
   3426..3578    +  CDS            ble (fragment): BLE_KLEPN - Experimental evidence at protein level: Swiss-Prot protein existence level 1. Binding protein with a strong affinity to the bleomycin family of antibiotics. Binds to CL990; an antimitotic-antibiotic compound. From Klebsiella pneumoniae.
   3637..3684    +  polyA_signal   HSV TK poly(A) signal: herpes simplex virus thymidine kinase polyadenylation signal (Cole and Stacy, 1985)
   3775..3791    -  polyA_signal   bGH poly(A) signal (fragment): bovine growth hormone polyadenylation signal
   4013..4601    +  rep_origin     ori: high-copy-number ColE1/pMB1/pBR322/pUC origin of replication
>Addgene plasmid #31959 | pTagRFP657-N1 | depositor full sequence | sequence record 36078 | pTagRFP657-N1 sequence 4715 bps
TAGTTATTAATAGTAATCAATTACGGGGTCATTAGTTCATAGCCCATATATGGAGTTCCGCGTTACATAA
CTTACGGTAAATGGCCCGCCTGGCTGACCGCCCAACGACCCCCGCCCATTGACGTCAATAATGACGTATG
TTCCCATAGTAACGCCAATAGGGACTTTCCATTGACGTCAATGGGTGGAGTATTTACGGTAAACTGCCCA
CTTGGCAGTACATCAAGTGTATCATATGCCAAGTACGCCCCCTATTGACGTCAATGACGGTAAATGGCCC
GCCTGGCATTATGCCCAGTACATGACCTTATGGGACTTTCCTACTTGGCAGTACATCTACGTATTAGTCA
TCGCTATTACCATGGTGATGCGGTTTTGGCAGTACATCAATGGGCGTGGATAGCGGTTTGACTCACGGGG
ATTTCCAAGTCTCCACCCCATTGACGTCAATGGGAGTTTGTTTTGGCACCAAAATCAACGGGACTTTCCA
AAATGTCGTAACAACTCCGCCCCATTGACGCAAATGGGCGGTAGGCGTGTACGGTGGGAGGTCTATATAA
GCAGAGCTGGTTTAGTGAACCGTCAGATCCGCTAGCGCTACCGGACTCAGATCTCGAGCTCAAGCTTCGA
ATTCTGCAGTCGACGGTACCGCGGGCCCGGGATCCACCGGTCGCCACCATGAGCGAGCTGATCACCGAGA
ACATGCACATGAAGCTGTACATGGAGGGCACCGTGAACAACCACCACTTCAAGTGCACATCCGAGGGCGA
AGGCAAGCCCTACGAGGGCACCCAGACCCAGAGAATCAAGGTGGTCGAGGGCGGCCCTCTCCCCTTCGCC
TTCGACATCCTGGCTACCAGCTTCATGTACGGCAGTCACACCTTCATCAACCACACCCAGGGCATCCCCG
ACTTCTGGAAGCAGTCCTTCCCTGAGGGCTTCACATGGGAGAGAGTCACCACATACGAAGACGGGGGCGT
GCTGACCGCTACCCAGGACACCAGCCTCCAGGACGGCTGCCTCATCTACAACGTCAAGATCAGAGGGGTG
AACTTCCCATCCAACGGCCCTGTGATGCAGAAGAAAACACTCGGCTGGGAGGCCCACACCGAGATGCTGT
ACCCCGCTGACGGCGGCCTGGAAGGCAGAACCGCGCTGGCCCTGAAGCTCGTGGGCGGGGGCCACCTGAT
CTGCAACTTCAAGACCACATACAGATCCAAGAAACCCGCTAAGAACCTCAAGATGCCCGGCGTCTACTAT
GTGGACTACAGACTGGAAAGAATCAAGGAGGCCGACAAAGAGACCTACGTCGAGCAGCACGAGGTGGCTG
TGGCCAGATACTGCGACCTCCCTAGCAAACTGGGGCACAAGCTTAATTAAAGCGGCCGCGACTCTAGATC
ATAATCAGCCATACCACATTTGTAGAGGTTTTACTTGCTTTAAAAAACCTCCCACACCTCCCCCTGAACC
TGAAACATAAAATGAATGCAATTGTTGTTGTTAACTTGTTTATTGCAGCTTATAATGGTTACAAATAAAG
CAATAGCATCACAAATTTCACAAATAAAGCATTTTTTTCACTGCATTCTAGTTGTGGTTTGTCCAAACTC
ATCAATGTATCTTAAGGCGTAAATTGTAAGCGTTAATATTTTGTTAAAATTCGCGTTAAATTTTTGTTAA
ATCAGCTCATTTTTTAACCAATAGGCCGAAATCGGCAAAATCCCTTATAAATCAAAAGAATAGACCGAGA
TAGGGT
[37 nt withheld, positions 1757-1793]
AAAGAACGTGGACTCCAACGTCAAAGG
[49 nt withheld, positions 1821-1869]
T
[91 nt withheld, positions 1871-1961]
G
[124 nt withheld, positions 1963-2086]
CAGGTGGCACTTTTCGGGGAAATGTGCGCGGAACCCCTATTTGTTTATTTTTCTAAATACATTCAAATAT
GTATCCGCTCATGAGACAATAACCCTGATAAATGCTTCAATAATATTGAAAAAGGAAGAGTCCTGAGGCG
GAAAGAACCAGCTGTGGAATGTGTGTCAGTTAGGGTGTGGAAAGTCCCCAGGCTCCCCAGCAGGCAGAAG
TATGCAAAGCATGCATCTCAATTAGTCAGCAACCAGGTGTGGAAAGTCCCCAGGCTCCCCAGCAGGCAGA
AGTATGCAAAGCATGCATCTCAATTAGTCAGCAACCATAGTCCCGCCCCTAACTCCGCCCATCCCGCCCC
TAACTCCGCCCAGTTCCGCCCATTCTCCGCCCCATGGCTGACTAATTTTTTTTATTTATGCAGAGGCCGA
GGCCGCCTCGGCCTCTGAGCTATTCCAGAAGTAGTGAGGAGGCTTTTTTGGAGGCCTAGGCTTTTGCAAA
GATCGATCAAGAGACAGGATGAGGATCGTTTCGCATGATTGAACAAGATGGATTGCACGCAGGTTCTCCG
GCCGCTTGGGTGGAGAGGCTATTCGGCTATGACTGGGCACAACAGACAATCGGCTGCTCTGATGCCGCCG
TGTTCCGGCTGTCAGCGCAGGGGCGCCCGGTTCTTTTTGTCAAGACCGACCTGTCCGGTGCCCTGAATGA
ACTGCAAGACGAGGCAGCGCGGCTATCGTGGCTGGCCACGACGGGCGTTCCTTGCGCAGCTGTGCTCGAC
GTTGTCACTGAAGCGGGAAGGGACTGGCTGCTATTGGGCGAAGTGCCGGGGCAGGATCTCCTGTCATCTC
ACCTTGCTCCTGCCGAGAAAGTATCCATCATGGCTGATGCAATGCGGCGGCTGCATACGCTTGATCCGGC
TACCTGCCCATTCGACCACCAAGCGAAACATCGCATCGAGCGAGCACGTACTCGGATGGAAGCCGGTCTT
GTCGATCAGGATGATCTGGACGAAGAGCATCAGGGGCTCGCGCCAGCCGAACTGTTCGCCAGGCTCAAGG
CGAGCATGCCCGACGGCGAGGATCTCGTCGTGACCCATGGCGATGCCTGCTTGCCGAATATCATGGTGGA
AAATGGCCGCTTTTCTGGATTCATCGACTGTGGCCGGCTGGGTGTGGCGGACCGCTATCAGGACATAGCG
TTGGCTACCCGTGATATTGCTGAAGAGCTTGGCGGCGAATGGGCTGACCGCTTCCTCGTGCTTTACGGTA
TCGCCGCTCCCGATTCGCAGCGCATCGCCTTCTATCGCCTTCTTGACGAGTTCTTCTGAGCGGGACTCTG
GGGTTCGAAATGACCGACCAAGCGACGCCCAACCTGCCATCACGAGATTTCGATTCCACCGCCGCCTTCT
ATGAAAGGTTGGGCTTCGGAATCGTTTTCCGGGACGCCGGCTGGATGATCCTCCAGCGCGGGGATCTCAT
GCTGGAGTTCTTCGCCCACCCTAGGGGGAGGCTAACTGAAACACGGAAGGAGACAATACCGGAAGGAACC
CGCGCTATGACGGCAATAAAAAGACAGAATAAAACGCACGGTGTTGGGTCGTTTGTTCATAAACGCGGGG
TTCGGTCCCAGGGCTGGCACTCTGTCGATACCCCACCGAGACCCCATTGGGGCCAATACGCCCGCGTTTC
TTCCTTTTCCCCACCCCACCCCCCAAGTTCGGGTGAAGGCCCAGGGCTCGCAGCCAACGTCGGGGCGGCA
GGCCCTGCCATAGCCTCAGGTTACTCATATATACTTTAGATTGATTTAAAACTTCATTTTTAATTTAAAA
GGATCTAGGTGAAGATCCTTTTTGATAATCTCATGACCAAAATCCCTTAACGTGAGTTTTCGTTCCACTG
AGCGTCAGACCCCGTAGAAAAGATCAAAGGATCTTCTTGAGATCCTTTTTTTCTGCGCGTAATCTGCTGC
TTGCAAACAAAAAAACCACCGCTACCAGCGGTGGTTTGTTTGCCGGATCAAGAGCTACCAACTCTTTTTC
CGAAGGTAACTGGCTTCAGCAGAGCGCAGATACCAAATACTGTCCTTCTAGTGTAGCCGTAGTTAGGCCA
CCACTTCAAGAACTCTGTAGCACCGCCTACATACCTCGCTCTGCTAATCCTGTTACCAGTGGCTGCTGCC
AGTGGCGATAAGTCGTGTCTTACCGGGTTGGACTCAAGACGATAGTTACCGGATAAGGCGCAGCGGTCGG
GCTGAACGGGGGGTTCGTGCACACAGCCCAGCTTGGAGCGAACGACCTACACCGAACTGAGATACCTACA
GCGTGAGCTATGAGAAAGCGCCACGCTTCCCGAAGGGAGAAAGGCGGACAGGTATCCGGTAAGCGGCAGG
GTCGGAACAGGAGAGCGCACGAGGGAGCTTCCAGGGGGAAACGCCTGGTATCTTTATAGTCCTGTCGGGT
TTCGCCACCTCTGACTTGAGCGTCGATTTTTGTGATGCTCGTCAGGGGGGCGGAGCCTATGGAAAAACGC
CAGCAACGCGGCCTTTTTACGGTTCCTGGCCTTTTGCTGGCCTTTTGCTCACATGTTCTTTCCTGCGTTA
TCCCCTGATTCTGTGGATAACCGTATTACCGCCATGCAT
