Features (pLannotate 1.2.2; 14 found; start..end, strand, type, name):
     61..364     +  enhancer       CMV enhancer: human cytomegalovirus immediate early enhancer
    365..568     +  promoter       CMV promoter: human cytomegalovirus (CMV) immediate early promoter
    591..671     +  misc_feature   MCS: multiple cloning site
    679..1380    +  CDS            TagRFP657: far-red monomeric fluorescent protein with an emission peak at 657 nm (Morozova et al., 2010) derived from mKate
   1397..1480    +  CDS            large T antigen (fragment): large T antigen from SV40 (simian virus 40)
   1503..1624    +  polyA_signal   SV40 poly(A) signal: SV40 polyadenylation signal
   1658..2086    -  rep_origin     f1 ori (sequence partly withheld): f1 bacteriophage origin of replication; arrow indicates direction of (+) strand synthesis
   2113..2217    +  promoter       AmpR promoter: bla
   2219..2576    +  promoter       SV40 promoter: SV40 enhancer and early promoter
   2611..3405    +  CDS            NeoR/KanR: aminoglycoside phosphotransferase from Tn5; aph(3')-II (or nptII); confers resistance to neomycin, kanamycin, and G418 (Geneticin®)
   3426..3578    +  CDS            ble (fragment): BLE_KLEPN - Experimental evidence at protein level: Swiss-Prot protein existence level 1. Binding protein with a strong affinity to the bleomycin family of antibiotics. Binds to CL990; an antimitotic-antibiotic compound. From Klebsiella pneumoniae.
   3637..3684    +  polyA_signal   HSV TK poly(A) signal: herpes simplex virus thymidine kinase polyadenylation signal (Cole and Stacy, 1985)
   3775..3791    -  polyA_signal   bGH poly(A) signal (fragment): bovine growth hormone polyadenylation signal
   4013..4601    +  rep_origin     ori: high-copy-number ColE1/pMB1/pBR322/pUC origin of replication
>Addgene plasmid #31959 | pTagRFP657-N1 | addgene full sequence | sequence record 220445 | Addgene NGS Result
TAGTTATTAATAGTAATCAATTACGGGGTCATTAGTTCATAGCCCATATATGGAGTTCCGCGTTACATAA
CTTACGGTAAATGGCCCGCCTGGCTGACCGCCCAACGACCCCCGCCCATTGACGTCAATAATGACGTATG
TTCCCATAGTAACGCCAATAGGGACTTTCCATTGACGTCAATGGGTGGAGTATTTACGGTAAACTGCCCA
CTTGGCAGTACATCAAGTGTATCATATGCCAAGTACGCCCCCTATTGACGTCAATGACGGTAAATGGCCC
GCCTGGCATTATGCCCAGTACATGACCTTATGGGACTTTCCTACTTGGCAGTACATCTACGTATTAGTCA
TCGCTATTACCATGGTGATGCGGTTTTGGCAGTACATCAATGGGCGTGGATAGCGGTTTGACTCACGGGG
ATTTCCAAGTCTCCACCCCATTGACGTCAATGGGAGTTTGTTTTGGCACCAAAATCAACGGGACTTTCCA
AAATGTCGTAACAACTCCGCCCCATTGACGCAAATGGGCGGTAGGCGTGTACGGTGGGAGGTCTATATAA
GCAGAGCTGGTTTAGTGAACCGTCAGATCCGCTAGCGCTACCGGACTCAGATCTCGAGCTCAAGCTTCGA
ATTCTGCAGTCGACGGTACCGCGGGCCCGGGATCCACCGGTCGCCACCATGAGCGAGCTGATCACCGAGA
ACATGCACATGAAGCTGTACATGGAGGGCACCGTGAACAACCACCACTTCAAGTGCACATCCGAGGGCGA
AGGCAAGCCCTACGAGGGCACCCAGACCCAGAGAATCAAGGTGGTCGAGGGCGGCCCTCTCCCCTTCGCC
TTCGACATCCTGGCTACCAGCTTCATGTACGGCAGTCACACCTTCATCAACCACACCCAGGGCATCCCCG
ACTTCTGGAAGCAGTCCTTCCCTGAGGGCTTCACATGGGAGAGAGTCACCACATACGAAGACGGGGGCGT
GCTGACCGCTACCCAGGACACCAGCCTCCAGGACGGCTGCCTCATCTACAACGTCAAGATCAGAGGGGTG
AACTTCCCATCCAACGGCCCTGTGATGCAGAAGAAAACACTCGGCTGGGAGGCCCACACCGAGATGCTGT
ACCCCGCTGACGGCGGCCTGGAAGGCAGAACCGCGCTGGCCCTGAAGCTCGTGGGCGGGGGCCACCTGAT
CTGCAACTTCAAGACCACATACAGATCCAAGAAACCCGCTAAGAACCTCAAGATGCCCGGCGTCTACTAT
GTGGACTACAGACTGGAAAGAATCAAGGAGGCCGACAAAGAGACCTACGTCGAGCAGCACGAGGTGGCTG
TGGCCAGATACTGCGACCTCCCTAGCAAACTGGGGCACAAGCTTAATTAAAGCGGCCGCGACTCTAGATC
ATAATCAGCCATACCACATTTGTAGAGGTTTTACTTGCTTTAAAAAACCTCCCACACCTCCCCCTGAACC
TGAAACATAAAATGAATGCAATTGTTGTTGTTAACTTGTTTATTGCAGCTTATAATGGTTACAAATAAAG
CAATAGCATCACAAATTTCACAAATAAAGCATTTTTTTCACTGCATTCTAGTTGTGGTTTGTCCAAACTC
ATCAATGTATCTTAAGGCGTAAATTGTAAGCGTTAATATTTTGTTAAAATTCGCGTTAAATTTTTGTTAA
ATCAGCTCATTTTTTAACCAATAGGCCGAAATCGGCAAAATCCCTTATAAATCAAAAGAATAGACCGAGA
TAGGGT
[37 nt withheld, positions 1757-1793]
AAAGAACGTGGACTCCAACGTCAAAGG
[49 nt withheld, positions 1821-1869]
T
[91 nt withheld, positions 1871-1961]
G
[124 nt withheld, positions 1963-2086]
CAGGTGGCACTTTTCGGGGAAATGTGCGCGGAACCCCTATTTGTTTATTTTTCTAAATACATTCAAATAT
GTATCCGCTCATGAGACAATAACCCTGATAAATGCTTCAATAATATTGAAAAAGGAAGAGTCCTGAGGCG
GAAAGAACCAGCTGTGGAATGTGTGTCAGTTAGGGTGTGGAAAGTCCCCAGGCTCCCCAGCAGGCAGAAG
TATGCAAAGCATGCATCTCAATTAGTCAGCAACCAGGTGTGGAAAGTCCCCAGGCTCCCCAGCAGGCAGA
AGTATGCAAAGCATGCATCTCAATTAGTCAGCAACCATAGTCCCGCCCCTAACTCCGCCCATCCCGCCCC
TAACTCCGCCCAGTTCCGCCCATTCTCCGCCCCATGGCTGACTAATTTTTTTTATTTATGCAGAGGCCGA
GGCCGCCTCGGCCTCTGAGCTATTCCAGAAGTAGTGAGGAGGCTTTTTTGGAGGCCTAGGCTTTTGCAAA
GATCGATCAAGAGACAGGATGAGGATCGTTTCGCATGATTGAACAAGATGGATTGCACGCAGGTTCTCCG
GCCGCTTGGGTGGAGAGGCTATTCGGCTATGACTGGGCACAACAGACAATCGGCTGCTCTGATGCCGCCG
TGTTCCGGCTGTCAGCGCAGGGGCGCCCGGTTCTTTTTGTCAAGACCGACCTGTCCGGTGCCCTGAATGA
ACTGCAAGACGAGGCAGCGCGGCTATCGTGGCTGGCCACGACGGGCGTTCCTTGCGCAGCTGTGCTCGAC
GTTGTCACTGAAGCGGGAAGGGACTGGCTGCTATTGGGCGAAGTGCCGGGGCAGGATCTCCTGTCATCTC
ACCTTGCTCCTGCCGAGAAAGTATCCATCATGGCTGATGCAATGCGGCGGCTGCATACGCTTGATCCGGC
TACCTGCCCATTCGACCACCAAGCGAAACATCGCATCGAGCGAGCACGTACTCGGATGGAAGCCGGTCTT
GTCGATCAGGATGATCTGGACGAAGAGCATCAGGGGCTCGCGCCAGCCGAACTGTTCGCCAGGCTCAAGG
CGAGCATGCCCGACGGCGAGGATCTCGTCGTGACCCATGGCGATGCCTGCTTGCCGAATATCATGGTGGA
AAATGGCCGCTTTTCTGGATTCATCGACTGTGGCCGGCTGGGTGTGGCGGACCGCTATCAGGACATAGCG
TTGGCTACCCGTGATATTGCTGAAGAGCTTGGCGGCGAATGGGCTGACCGCTTCCTCGTGCTTTACGGTA
TCGCCGCTCCCGATTCGCAGCGCATCGCCTTCTATCGCCTTCTTGACGAGTTCTTCTGAGCGGGACTCTG
GGGTTCGAAATGACCGACCAAGCGACGCCCAACCTGCCATCACGAGATTTCGATTCCACCGCCGCCTTCT
ATGAAAGGTTGGGCTTCGGAATCGTTTTCCGGGACGCCGGCTGGATGATCCTCCAGCGCGGGGATCTCAT
GCTGGAGTTCTTCGCCCACCCTAGGGGGAGGCTAACTGAAACACGGAAGGAGACAATACCGGAAGGAACC
CGCGCTATGACGGCAATAAAAAGACAGAATAAAACGCACGGTGTTGGGTCGTTTGTTCATAAACGCGGGG
TTCGGTCCCAGGGCTGGCACTCTGTCGATACCCCACCGAGACCCCATTGGGGCCAATACGCCCGCGTTTC
TTCCTTTTCCCCACCCCACCCCCCAAGTTCGGGTGAAGGCCCAGGGCTCGCAGCCAACGTCGGGGCGGCA
GGCCCTGCCATAGCCTCAGGTTACTCATATATACTTTAGATTGATTTAAAACTTCATTTTTAATTTAAAA
GGATCTAGGTGAAGATCCTTTTTGATAATCTCATGACCAAAATCCCTTAACGTGAGTTTTCGTTCCACTG
AGCGTCAGACCCCGTAGAAAAGATCAAAGGATCTTCTTGAGATCCTTTTTTTCTGCGCGTAATCTGCTGC
TTGCAAACAAAAAAACCACCGCTACCAGCGGTGGTTTGTTTGCCGGATCAAGAGCTACCAACTCTTTTTC
CGAAGGTAACTGGCTTCAGCAGAGCGCAGATACCAAATACTGTTCTTCTAGTGTAGCCGTAGTTAGGCCA
CCACTTCAAGAACTCTGTAGCACCGCCTACATACCTCGCTCTGCTAATCCTGTTACCAGTGGCTGCTGCC
AGTGGCGATAAGTCGTGTCTTACCGGGTTGGACTCAAGACGATAGTTACCGGATAAGGCGCAGCGGTCGG
GCTGAACGGGGGGTTCGTGCACACAGCCCAGCTTGGAGCGAACGACCTACACCGAACTGAGATACCTACA
GCGTGAGCTATGAGAAAGCGCCACGCTTCCCGAAGGGAGAAAGGCGGACAGGTATCCGGTAAGCGGCAGG
GTCGGAACAGGAGAGCGCACGAGGGAGCTTCCAGGGGGAAACGCCTGGTATCTTTATAGTCCTGTCGGGT
TTCGCCACCTCTGACTTGAGCGTCGATTTTTGTGATGCTCGTCAGGGGGGCGGAGCCTATGGAAAAACGC
CAGCAACGCGGCCTTTTTACGGTTCCTGGCCTTTTGCTGGCCTTTTGCTCACATGTTCTTTCCTGCGTTA
TCCCCTGATTCTGTGGATAACCGTATTACCGCCATGCAT
