>Addgene plasmid #31959 | pTagRFP657-N1 | addgene partial sequence | sequence record 37482 | CMV-F 5'-CGCAAATGGGCGGTAGGCGTG-3'
TAGCAGAGCTGGTTTAGTGAACCGTCAGATCCGCTAGCGCTACCGGACTCAGATCTCGAGCTCAAGCTTC
GAATTCTGCAGTCGACGGTACCGCGGGCCCGGGATCCACCGGTCGCCACCATGAGCGAGCTGATCACCGA
GAACATGCACATGAAGCTGTACATGGAGGGCACCGTGAACAACCACCACTTCAAGTGCACATCCGAGGGC
GAAGGCAAGCCCTACGAGGGCACCCAGACCCAGAGAATCAAGGTGGTCGAGGGCGGCCCTCTCCCCTTCG
CCTTCGACATCCTGGCTACCAGCTTCATGTACGGCAGTCACACCTTCATCAACCACACCCAGGGCATCCC
CGACTTCTGGAAGCAGTCCTTCCCTGAGGGCTTCACATGGGAGAGAGTCACCACATACGAAGACGGGGGC
GTGCTGACCGCTACCCAGGACACCAGCCTCCAGGACGGCTGCCTCATCTACAACGTCAAGATCAGAGGGG
TGAACTTCCCATCCAACGGCCCTGTGATGCAGAAGAAAACACTCGGCTGGGAGGCCCACACCGAGATGCT
GTACCCCGCTGACGGCGGCCTGGAAGGCAGAACCGCGCTGGCCCTGAAGCTCGTGGGCGGGGGCCACCTG
ATCTGCAACTTCAAGACCACATACAGATCCAAGAAACCCGCTAAGAACCTCAAGATGCCCGGCGTCTACT
ATGTGGACTACAGACTGGAAAGAATCAAGGAGGCCGACAAAGAGACCTACGTCGAGCAGCACGAGGTGGC
TGTGGCCAGATACTGCGACCTCCCTAGCAAACTGGGGCACAAGCTTAATTAAAGCGGCCGCGACTCTAGA
TCATAATCAGCCATACCACATTTGTAGAGGTTTTACTTGCTTTAAAAAACCTCCCACACCTCCCCCTGAA
CCTGAAACATAAAATGAATGC
